Addgene plasmid #118873: pOCC28
Purpose: shuttle vector for baculovirus production, using FlashBac bacmid; for recombinant protein with N-terminal MBP tag, cleavable with 3C, and C-terminal HIS6 tag, cleavable with 3C
Depositing lab: Marc Bickle & PEPC MPI CBG. Depositing organization: Max Planck Institute of Molecular Cell Biology and Genetics. Publication: FlexiBAC: a versatile, open-source baculovirus vector system for protein expression, secretion, and proteolytic processing. Lemaitre RP, Bogdanova A, Borgonovo B, Woodruff JB, Drechsel DN. BMC Biotechnol. 2019 Mar 29;19(1):20. doi: 10.1186/s12896-019-0512-z. PubMed 30925874.
Backbone
  Vector backbone: pOET1
  Backbone size w/o insert (bp): 4900
  Vector type: Insect Expression
Growth in bacteria
  Bacterial resistance: Ampicillin, 100 μg/mL
  Growth temperature: 37°C
  Growth strain: DB3.1
  Copy number: High Copy
Gene/Insert
  Gene/Insert name: NcoI-MBP-3C--NotI-ccdB-AscI-3C-HIS6-stop-HindIII cassette
  Promoter: polH
  Tag / fusion protein: MBP, cleavable with 3C protease (N terminal on backbone); HIS6, cleavable with 3C protease (C terminal on backbone)
  Cloning method: Restriction Enzyme; 5′ cloning site NotI (unknown if destroyed); 3′ cloning site AscI (unknown if destroyed)
Terms and licenses: Academic/Nonprofit Terms; Industry Terms: Not Available to Industry
How to cite: pOCC28 was a gift from Marc Bickle & PEPC MPI CBG (Addgene plasmid # 118873 ; http://n2t.net/addgene:118873 ; RRID:Addgene_118873)
