[The description below was written by a language model from this plasmid's Addgene catalogue record and pLannotate feature annotations shown in this document.]
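Description:
pOCC28 is a baculovirus transfer (shuttle) vector built on the pOET1 backbone and intended for insect-cell protein expression, with recombinant virus generated by recombination with FlashBac bacmid DNA. In E. coli it is maintained at high copy through a ColE1/pUC-type origin and selected with ampicillin via the β-lactamase gene. Because it carries the toxic ccdB gene, the empty vector is propagated in the ccdB-tolerant strain DB3.1. The annotation also picks up small fragments of M13 ori, lacZα, lacI and RSF ori, plus a T7 promoter, which appear to be backbone remnants rather than functional parts of the design.

The expression cassette is driven by the very late AcMNPV polyhedrin (polH) promoter. It consists of a signal-sequence-free maltose binding protein, a 3C protease site, a NotI–AscI-flanked ccdB stuffer, a second 3C site, a His6 tag and a stop codon, followed by an SV40 polyadenylation signal and the polyhedrin 3′ UTR. Replacing ccdB with a gene of interest by NotI/AscI restriction cloning gives negative selection against uncut or religated vector in standard strains. The result is a fusion protein with an N-terminal MBP tag, commonly used for solubility and amylose affinity purification, and a C-terminal His6 tag for metal-affinity purification. Both tags are removable with 3C protease. The LEF-2 and ORF603 sequences upstream of the promoter are baculoviral flanking regions that provide homology for recombination into the viral genome. The corresponding downstream homology arm is not explicitly annotated.

The two sequence records (depositor and NGS) show the same 17 features in the same order, differing only in start point and by one nucleotide in length. The vector belongs to the FlexiBAC series of baculovirus expression constructs.
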