Features (pLannotate 1.2.2; 17 found; start..end, strand, type, name):
     79..170     +  promoter       polyhedrin promoter: polh from Autographa californica; promoter for the baculovirus polyhedrin gene
    224..1324    +  CDS            MBP: maltose binding protein from E. coli; malE (mutated); This version of the gene does not encode a signal sequence, so MBP will remain in the cytosol.
   1511..1813    +  CDS            ccdB: CCDB_ECOLI - Also known as G, letB, letD. Experimental evidence at protein level: Swiss-Prot protein existence level 1. Toxic component of a type II toxin-antitoxin (TA) system, functioning in plasmid maintainence. Responsible for the post- segregational killing (PSK) of plasmid-free cells, also referred to as a plasmid addiction system. Half-life of over 2 hours. Cell killing by CcdB is accompanied by filamentation, defects in chromosome and plasmid segregation, defects in cell division, formation of anucleate cells, decreased DNA synthesis and plasmid loss. Interferes with the activity of DN
   1887..1904    +  CDS            7xHis (fragment): 6xHis affinity tag
   1940..2023    +  CDS            large T antigen (fragment): large T antigen from SV40 (simian virus 40)
   2046..2180    +  polyA_signal   SV40 poly(A) signal: SV40 polyadenylation signal
   2253..2625    +  3'UTR          polyhedrin 3' UTR: 3' UTR from the Autographa californica nucleopolyhedrovirus polyhedrin gene (Suzuki et al., 2006)
   2885..2932    -  CDS            lacI (fragment): lac repressor; lacI; The lac repressor binds to the lac operator to inhibit transcription in E. coli. This inhibition can be relieved by adding lactose or isopropyl-β-D-thiogalactopyranoside (IPTG).
   2969..3009    -  rep_origin     RSF ori (fragment): Plasmids containing the RSF 1030 origin of replication can be propagated in E. coli cells that contain additional plasmids with compatible origins.
   3087..3675    -  rep_origin     ori: high-copy-number ColE1/pMB1/pBR322/pUC origin of replication
   3846..4706    -  CDS            AmpR: β-lactamase; bla; confers resistance to ampicillin, carbenicillin, and related antibiotics
   4708..4812    -  promoter       AmpR promoter: bla
   4838..4969    -  rep_origin     M13 ori (fragment): M13 bacteriophage origin of replication; arrow indicates direction of (+) strand synthesis
   4990..5146    -  CDS            lacZα (fragment): LacZα fragment of β-galactosidase; lacZ fragment
   5155..5173    +  promoter       T7 promoter: promoter for bacteriophage T7 RNA polymerase
   5276..5905    +  CDS            LEF-2: LEF2_NPVAC - Experimental evidence at protein level: Swiss-Prot protein existence level 1. Plays an essential role in viral DNA replication. Does not seem to participate in the initiation step but is rather important for the amplification of DNA. Also required for expression from the vp39 and polh promoters. From Autographa californica nuclear polyhedrosis virus (AcMNPV).
   5946..6551    +  CDS            ORF603: baculovirus ORF603 protein
>Addgene plasmid #118873 | pOCC28 | depositor full sequence | sequence record 224663 | Full Sequence
AGCTGCCACCATTTTGTTCGCCCAGGACTCTAGCTATAGTTCTAGTGGTTGGCTACGTATACTCCGGAAT
ATTAATAGATCATGGAGATAATTAAAATGATAACCATCTCGCAAATAAATAAGTATTTTACTGTTTTCGT
AACAGTTTTGTAATAAAAAAACCTATAAATATTCCGGATTATTCATACCGTCCCACCATCGGGCGCGGAT
CGCCACCATGGGCATGAAAATCGAAGAAGGTAAACTGGTAATCTGGATTAACGGCGATAAAGGCTATAAC
GGTCTCGCTGAAGTCGGTAAGAAATTCGAGAAAGATACCGGAATTAAAGTCACCGTTGAGCATCCGGATA
AACTGGAAGAGAAATTCCCACAGGTTGCGGCAACTGGCGATGGCCCTGACATTATCTTCTGGGCACACGA
CCGCTTTGGTGGCTACGCTCAATCTGGCCTGTTGGCTGAAATCACCCCGGACAAAGCGTTCCAGGACAAG
CTGTATCCGTTTACCTGGGATGCCGTACGTTACAACGGCAAGCTGATTGCTTACCCGATCGCTGTTGAAG
CGTTATCGCTGATTTATAACAAAGATCTGCTGCCGAACCCGCCAAAAACCTGGGAAGAGATCCCGGCGCT
GGATAAAGAACTGAAAGCGAAAGGTAAGAGCGCGCTGATGTTCAACCTGCAAGAACCGTACTTCACCTGG
CCGCTGATTGCTGCTGACGGGGGTTATGCGTTCAAGTATGAAAACGGCAAGTACGACATTAAAGACGTGG
GCGTGGATAACGCTGGCGCGAAAGCGGGTCTGACCTTCCTGGTTGACCTGATTAAAAACAAACACATGAA
TGCAGACACCGATTACTCCATCGCAGAAGCTGCCTTTAATAAAGGCGAAACAGCGATGACCATCAACGGC
CCGTGGGCATGGTCCAACATCGACACCAGCAAAGTGAATTATGGTGTAACGGTACTGCCGACCTTCAAGG
GTCAACCATCCAAACCGTTCGTTGGCGTGCTGAGCGCAGGTATTAACGCCGCCAGTCCGAACAAAGAGCT
GGCAAAAGAGTTCCTCGAAAACTATCTGCTGACTGATGAAGGTCTGGAAGCGGTTAATAAAGACAAACCG
CTGGGTGCCGTAGCGCTGAAGTCTTACGAGGAAGAGTTGGTGAAAGATCCGCGTATTGCCGCCACTATGG
AAAACGCCCAGAAAGGTGAAATCATGCCGAACATCCCGCAGATGTCCGCTTTCTGGTATGCCGTGCGTAC
TGCGGTGATCAACGCCGCCAGCGGTCGTCAGACTGTCGATGAAGCCCTGAAAGACGCGCAGACTAATTCG
AGCTCGAACAACAACAACAATAACAATAACAACAACAGCAGCGGCAGACTGGAAGTTCTGTTCCAGGGGC
CGGCGGCCGCAAGCGCTATGGCCACAACCTGTTACATTGCACAAGATAAAAATATATCATCACGAACAGT
AAAACTGTCTGCTTACATAAACAGTAATACAAGGGGTGTTATGCAGTTTAAGGTTTACACCTATAAAAGA
GAGAGCCGTTATCGTCTGTTTGTGGATGTACAGAGTGATATTATTGACACGCCCGGGCGACGGATGGTGA
TCCCCCTGGCCAGTGCCCGTCTGCTGTCAGATAAAGTCTCCCGTGAACTTTACCCGGTGGTGCATATCGG
GGATGAAAGCTGGCGCATGATGACCACCGATATGGCCAGTGTGCCGGTCTCCGTTATCGGGGAAGAAGTG
GCTGATCTCAGCCACCGCGAAAATGACATCAAAAACGCCATTAACCTGATGTTCTGGGGAATATAAATGT
CAGGCTCCCTTATACACAGCCAGTGGCGCGCCGCTGGAAGTTCTGTTCCAGGGGCCGGGCAGCAGCCATC
ACCATCACCATCACAGTGGATAATAGAAGCTTGTCGAGAAGTACTAGAGGATCATAATCAGCCATACCAC
ATTTGTAGAGGTTTTACTTGCTTTAAAAAACCTCCCACACCTCCCCCTGAACCTGAAACATAAAATGAAT
GCAATTGTTGTTGTTAACTTGTTTATTGCAGCTTATAATGGTTACAAATAAAGCAATAGCATCACAAATT
TCACAAATAAAGCATTTTTTTCACTGCATTCTAGTTGTGGTTTGTCCAAACTCATCAATGTATCTTATCA
TGTCTGGATCTGATCACTGCTTGAGCCTAGGAGATCCGAACCAGATAAGTGAAAGCCTGCATCCGCAGAT
CTTAATTAATAAAACACGATACATTGTTATTAGTACATTTATTAAGCGCTAGATTCTGTGCGTTGTTGAT
TTACAGACAATTGTTGTACGTATTTTAATAATTCATTAAATTTATAATCTTTAGGGTGGTATGTTAGAGC
GAAAATCAAATGATTTTCAGCGTCTTTATATCTGAATTTAAATATTAAATCCTCAATAGATTTGTAAAAT
AGGTTTCGATTAGTTTCAAACAAGGGTTGTTTTTCCGAACCGATGGCTGGACTATCTAATGGATTTTCGC
TCAACGCCACAAAACTTGCCAAATCTTGTAGCAGCAATCTAGCTTTGTCGATATTCGTTTGTGTTTTGTT
TTGTAATAAAGGTTCGACGTCGTTCAAAATATTATGCGCTTTTGTATTTCTTTCATCACTGTCGTTAGTG
TACAATTGACTCGACGTAAACACGTTAAATAACGCTTGGACATATTTAACATCGGGCGTGTTAGCTTTAT
TAGGCCGATTATCGTCGTCGTCCCAACCCTCGTCGTTAGAAGTTGCTTCCGAAGACGATTTTGCCATAGC
CACACGACGCCTATTAATTGTGTCGGCTAACACGTCCGCGATCAAATTTGTAGTTGAGCTTTTTGGGCCT
CATGGGCCTTCCGCTCACTGCCCGCTTTCCAGTCGGGAAACCTGTCGTGCCAGCTGCATTAACATGGTCA
TAGCTGTTTCCTTGCGTATTGGGCGCTCTCCGCTTCCTCGCTCACTGACTCGCTGCGCTCGGTCGTTCGG
GTAAAGCCTGGGGTGCCTAATGAGCAAAAGGCCAGCAAAAGGCCAGGAACCGTAAAAAGGCCGCGTTGCT
GGCGTTTTTCCATAGGCTCCGCCCCCCTGACGAGCATCACAAAAATCGACGCTCAAGTCAGAGGTGGCGA
AACCCGACAGGACTATAAAGATACCAGGCGTTTCCCCCTGGAAGCTCCCTCGTGCGCTCTCCTGTTCCGA
CCCTGCCGCTTACCGGATACCTGTCCGCCTTTCTCCCTTCGGGAAGCGTGGCGCTTTCTCATAGCTCACG
CTGTAGGTATCTCAGTTCGGTGTAGGTCGTTCGCTCCAAGCTGGGCTGTGTGCACGAACCCCCCGTTCAG
CCCGACCGCTGCGCCTTATCCGGTAACTATCGTCTTGAGTCCAACCCGGTAAGACACGACTTATCGCCAC
TGGCAGCAGCCACTGGTAACAGGATTAGCAGAGCGAGGTATGTAGGCGGTGCTACAGAGTTCTTGAAGTG
GTGGCCTAACTACGGCTACACTAGAAGAACAGTATTTGGTATCTGCGCTCTGCTGAAGCCAGTTACCTTC
GGAAAAAGAGTTGGTAGCTCTTGATCCGGCAAACAAACCACCGCTGGTAGCGGTGGTTTTTTTGTTTGCA
AGCAGCAGATTACGCGCAGAAAAAAAGGATCTCAAGAAGATCCTTTGATCTTTTCTACGGGGTCTGACGC
TCAGTGGAACGAAAACTCACGTTAAGGGATTTTGGTCATGAGATTATCAAAAAGGATCTTCACCTAGATC
CTTTTAAATTAAAAATGAAGTTTTAAATCAATCTAAAGTATATATGAGTAAACTTGGTCTGACAGTTACC
AATGCTTAATCAGTGAGGCACCTATCTCAGCGATCTGTCTATTTCGTTCATCCATAGTTGCCTGACTCCC
CGTCGTGTAGATAACTACGATACGGGAGGGCTTACCATCTGGCCCCAGTGCTGCAATGATACCGCGAGAC
CCACGCTCACCGGCTCCAGATTTATCAGCAATAAACCAGCCAGCCGGAAGGGCCGAGCGCAGAAGTGGTC
CTGCAACTTTATCCGCCTCCATCCAGTCTATTAATTGTTGCCGGGAAGCTAGAGTAAGTAGTTCGCCAGT
TAATAGTTTGCGCAACGTTGTTGCCATTGCTGCAGGCATCGTGGTGTCACGCTCGTCGTTTGGTATGGCT
TCATTCAGCTCCGGTTCCCAACGATCAAGGCGAGTTACATGATCCCCCATGTTGTGCAAAAAAGCGGTTA
GCTCCTTCGGTCCTCCGATCGTTGTCAGAAGTAAGTTGGCCGCAGTGTTATCACTCATGGTTATGGCAGC
ACTGCATAATTCTCTTACTGTCATGCCATCCGTAAGATGCTTTTCTGTGACTGGTGAGTACTCAACCAAG
TCATTCTGAGAATAGTGTATGCGGCGACCGAGTTGCTCTTGCCCGGCGTCAACACGGGATAATACCGCGC
CACATAGCAGAACTTTAAAAGTGCTCATCATTGGAAAACGTTCTTCGGGGCGAAAACTCTCAAGGATCTT
ACCGCTGTTGAGATCCAGTTCGATGTAACCCACTCGTGCACCCAACTGATCTTCAGCATCTTTTACTTTC
ACCAGCGTTTCTGGGTGAGCAAAAACAGGAAGGCAAAATGCCGCAAAAAAGGGAATAAGGGCGACACGGA
AATGTTGAATACTCATTACTCTTCCTTTTTCAATATTATTGAAGCATTTATCAGGGTTATTGTCTCATGA
GCGGATACATATTTGAATGTATTTAGAAAAATAAACAAATAGGGGTTCCGCGCACATTTCCCCGAAAAGT
GCCACCTAAATTGTAAGCGTTAATATTTTGTTAAAATTCGCGTTAAATTTTTGTTAAATCAGCTCATTTT
TTAACCAATAGGCCGAAATCGGCAAAATCCCTTATAAATCAAAAGAATAGACCGAGATAGGGTTGAGTGG
CCGCTACAGGGCGCTCCCATTCGCCATTCAGGCTGCGCAACTGTTGGGAAGGGCGTTTCGGTGCGGGCCT
CTTCGCTATTACGCCAGCTGGCGAAAGGGGGATGTGCTGCAAGGCGATTAAGTTGGGTAACGCCAGGGTT
TTCCCAGTCACGACGTTGTAAAACGACGGCCAGTGAGCGCGACGTAATACGACTCACTATAGGGCGAATT
GGCGGAAGGCCGTCAAGGCCGTGACGTTAAAACTATTAAGCCATCCAATCGACCGTTAGTCGAATCAGGA
CCGCTGGTGCGAGAAGCCGCGAAGTATGGCGAATGCATCGTATAACGTGTGGAGTCCGCTCATTAGAGCG
TCATGTTTAGACAAGAAAGCTACATATTTAATTGATCCCGATGATTTTATTGATAAATTGACCCTAACTC
CATACACGGTATTCTACAATGGCGGGGTTTTGGTCAAAATTTCCGGACTGCGATTGTACATGCTGTTAAC
GGCTCCGCCCACTATTAATGAAATTAAAAATTCCAATTTTAAAAAACGCAGCAAGAGAAACATTTGTATG
AAAGAATGCGTAGAAGGAAAGAAAAATGTCGTGGACATGCTGAACAACAAGATTAATATGCCTCCGTGTA
TAAAAAAAATATTGAACGATTTGAAAGAAAACAATGTACCGCGCGGCGGTATGTACAGGAAGAGGTTTAT
ACTAAACTGTTACATTGCAAACGTGGTTTCGTGTGCCAAGTGTGAAAACCGATGTTTAATCAAGGCTCTG
ACGCATTTCTACAACCACGACTCCAAGTGTGTGGGTGAAGTCATGCATCTTTTAATCAAATCCCAAGATG
TGTATAAACCACCAAACTGCCAAAAAATGAAAACTGTGGACAAGCTCTGTCCGTTTGCTGGCAACTGCAA
GGGTCTCAATCCTATTTGTAATTATTGAATAATAAAACAATTATAAATGCTAAATTTGTTTTTTATTAAC
GATACAAACCAAACGCAACAAGAACATTTGTAGTATTATCTATAATTGAAAACGCGTAGTTATAATCGCT
GAGGTAATATTTAAAATCATTTTCAAATGATTCACAGTTAATTTGCGACAATATAATTTTATTTTCACAT
AAACTAGACGCCTTGTCGTCTTCTTCTTCGTATTCCTTCTCTTTTTCATTTTTCTCCTCATAAAAATTAA
CATAGTTATTATCGTATCCATATATGTATCTATCGTATAGAGTAAATTTTTTGTTGTCATAAATATATAT
GTCTTTTTTAATGGGGTGTATAGTACCGCTGCGCATAGTTTTTCTGTAATTTACAACAGTGCTATTTTCT
GGTAGTTCTTCGGAGTGTGTTGCTTTAATTATTAAATTTATATAATCAATGAATTTGGGATCGTCGGTTT
TGTACAATATGTTGCCGGCATAGTACGCAGCTTCTTCTAGTTCAATTACACCATTTTTTAGCAGCACCGG
ATTAACATAACTTTCCAAAATGTTGTACGAACCGTTAAACAAAAACAGTTCACCTCCCTTTTCTATACTA
TTGTCTGCGAGCAGTTGTTTGTTGTTAAAAATAACAGCCATTGTAATGAGACGCACAAACTAATATCACA
