Features (pLannotate 1.2.2; 17 found; start..end, strand, type, name):
     54..1154    +  CDS            MBP: maltose binding protein from E. coli; malE (mutated); This version of the gene does not encode a signal sequence, so MBP will remain in the cytosol.
   1341..1643    +  CDS            ccdB: CCDB_ECOLI - Also known as G, letB, letD. Experimental evidence at protein level: Swiss-Prot protein existence level 1. Toxic component of a type II toxin-antitoxin (TA) system, functioning in plasmid maintainence. Responsible for the post- segregational killing (PSK) of plasmid-free cells, also referred to as a plasmid addiction system. Half-life of over 2 hours. Cell killing by CcdB is accompanied by filamentation, defects in chromosome and plasmid segregation, defects in cell division, formation of anucleate cells, decreased DNA synthesis and plasmid loss. Interferes with the activity of DN
   1717..1734    +  CDS            7xHis (fragment): 6xHis affinity tag
   1770..1853    +  CDS            large T antigen (fragment): large T antigen from SV40 (simian virus 40)
   1876..2010    +  polyA_signal   SV40 poly(A) signal: SV40 polyadenylation signal
   2083..2455    +  3'UTR          polyhedrin 3' UTR: 3' UTR from the Autographa californica nucleopolyhedrovirus polyhedrin gene (Suzuki et al., 2006)
   2715..2762    -  CDS            lacI (fragment): lac repressor; lacI; The lac repressor binds to the lac operator to inhibit transcription in E. coli. This inhibition can be relieved by adding lactose or isopropyl-β-D-thiogalactopyranoside (IPTG).
   2799..2839    -  rep_origin     RSF ori (fragment): Plasmids containing the RSF 1030 origin of replication can be propagated in E. coli cells that contain additional plasmids with compatible origins.
   2917..3505    -  rep_origin     ori: high-copy-number ColE1/pMB1/pBR322/pUC origin of replication
   3676..4536    -  CDS            AmpR: β-lactamase; bla; confers resistance to ampicillin, carbenicillin, and related antibiotics
   4537..4641    -  promoter       AmpR promoter: bla
   4667..4798    -  rep_origin     M13 ori (fragment): M13 bacteriophage origin of replication; arrow indicates direction of (+) strand synthesis
   4819..4975    -  CDS            lacZα (fragment): LacZα fragment of β-galactosidase; lacZ fragment
   4984..5002    +  promoter       T7 promoter: promoter for bacteriophage T7 RNA polymerase
   5105..5734    +  CDS            LEF-2: LEF2_NPVAC - Experimental evidence at protein level: Swiss-Prot protein existence level 1. Plays an essential role in viral DNA replication. Does not seem to participate in the initiation step but is rather important for the amplification of DNA. Also required for expression from the vp39 and polh promoters. From Autographa californica nuclear polyhedrosis virus (AcMNPV).
   5775..6380    +  CDS            ORF603: baculovirus ORF603 protein
   6488..6579    +  promoter       polyhedrin promoter: polh from Autographa californica; promoter for the baculovirus polyhedrin gene
>Addgene plasmid #118873 | pOCC28 | addgene full sequence | sequence record 232344 | Addgene NGS Result
ATTCCGGATTATTCATACCGTCCCACCATCGGGCGCGGATCGCCACCATGGGCATGAAAATCGAAGAAGG
TAAACTGGTAATCTGGATTAACGGCGATAAAGGCTATAACGGTCTCGCTGAAGTCGGTAAGAAATTCGAG
AAAGATACCGGAATTAAAGTCACCGTTGAGCATCCGGATAAACTGGAAGAGAAATTCCCACAGGTTGCGG
CAACTGGCGATGGCCCTGACATTATCTTCTGGGCACACGACCGCTTTGGTGGCTACGCTCAATCTGGCCT
GTTGGCTGAAATCACCCCGGACAAAGCGTTCCAGGACAAGCTGTATCCGTTTACCTGGGATGCCGTACGT
TACAACGGCAAGCTGATTGCTTACCCGATCGCTGTTGAAGCGTTATCGCTGATTTATAACAAAGATCTGC
TGCCGAACCCGCCAAAAACCTGGGAAGAGATCCCGGCGCTGGATAAAGAACTGAAAGCGAAAGGTAAGAG
CGCGCTGATGTTCAACCTGCAAGAACCGTACTTCACCTGGCCGCTGATTGCTGCTGACGGGGGTTATGCG
TTCAAGTATGAAAACGGCAAGTACGACATTAAAGACGTGGGCGTGGATAACGCTGGCGCGAAAGCGGGTC
TGACCTTCCTGGTTGACCTGATTAAAAACAAACACATGAATGCAGACACCGATTACTCCATCGCAGAAGC
TGCCTTTAATAAAGGCGAAACAGCGATGACCATCAACGGCCCGTGGGCATGGTCCAACATCGACACCAGC
AAAGTGAATTATGGTGTAACGGTACTGCCGACCTTCAAGGGTCAACCATCCAAACCGTTCGTTGGCGTGC
TGAGCGCAGGTATTAACGCCGCCAGTCCGAACAAAGAGCTGGCAAAAGAGTTCCTCGAAAACTATCTGCT
GACTGATGAAGGTCTGGAAGCGGTTAATAAAGACAAACCGCTGGGTGCCGTAGCGCTGAAGTCTTACGAG
GAAGAGTTGGTGAAAGATCCGCGTATTGCCGCCACTATGGAAAACGCCCAGAAAGGTGAAATCATGCCGA
ACATCCCGCAGATGTCCGCTTTCTGGTATGCCGTGCGTACTGCGGTGATCAACGCCGCCAGCGGTCGTCA
GACTGTCGATGAAGCCCTGAAAGACGCGCAGACTAATTCGAGCTCGAACAACAACAACAATAACAATAAC
AACAACAGCAGCGGCAGACTGGAAGTTCTGTTCCAGGGGCCGGCGGCCGCAAGCGCTATGGCCACAACCT
GTTACATTGCACAAGATAAAAATATATCATCACGAACAGTAAAACTGTCTGCTTACATAAACAGTAATAC
AAGGGGTGTTATGCAGTTTAAGGTTTACACCTATAAAAGAGAGAGCCGTTATCGTCTGTTTGTGGATGTA
CAGAGTGATATTATTGACACGCCCGGGCGACGGATGGTGATCCCCCTGGCCAGTGCCCGTCTGCTGTCAG
ATAAAGTCTCCCGTGAACTTTACCCGGTGGTGCATATCGGGGATGAAAGCTGGCGCATGATGACCACCGA
TATGGCCAGTGTGCCGGTCTCCGTTATCGGGGAAGAAGTGGCTGATCTCAGCCACCGCGAAAATGACATC
AAAAACGCCATTAACCTGATGTTCTGGGGAATATAAATGTCAGGCTCCCTTATACACAGCCAGTGGCGCG
CCGCTGGAAGTTCTGTTCCAGGGGCCGGGCAGCAGCCATCACCATCACCATCACAGTGGATAATAGAAGC
TTGTCGAGAAGTACTAGAGGATCATAATCAGCCATACCACATTTGTAGAGGTTTTACTTGCTTTAAAAAA
CCTCCCACACCTCCCCCTGAACCTGAAACATAAAATGAATGCAATTGTTGTTGTTAACTTGTTTATTGCA
GCTTATAATGGTTACAAATAAAGCAATAGCATCACAAATTTCACAAATAAAGCATTTTTTTCACTGCATT
CTAGTTGTGGTTTGTCCAAACTCATCAATGTATCTTATCATGTCTGGATCTGATCACTGCTTGAGCCTAG
GAGATCCGAACCAGATAAGTGAAAGCCTGCATCCGCAGATCTTAATTAATAAAACACGATACATTGTTAT
TAGTACATTTATTAAGCGCTAGATTCTGTGCGTTGTTGATTTACAGACAATTGTTGTACGTATTTTAATA
ATTCATTAAATTTATAATCTTTAGGGTGGTATGTTAGAGCGAAAATCAAATGATTTTCAGCGTCTTTATA
TCTGAATTTAAATATTAAATCCTCAATAGATTTGTAAAATAGGTTTCGATTAGTTTCAAACAAGGGTTGT
TTTTCCGAACCGATGGCTGGACTATCTAATGGATTTTCGCTCAACGCCACAAAACTTGCCAAATCTTGTA
GCAGCAATCTAGCTTTGTCGATATTCGTTTGTGTTTTGTTTTGTAATAAAGGTTCGACGTCGTTCAAAAT
ATTATGCGCTTTTGTATTTCTTTCATCACTGTCGTTAGTGTACAATTGACTCGACGTAAACACGTTAAAT
AACGCTTGGACATATTTAACATCGGGCGTGTTAGCTTTATTAGGCCGATTATCGTCGTCGTCCCAACCCT
CGTCGTTAGAAGTTGCTTCCGAAGACGATTTTGCCATAGCCACACGACGCCTATTAATTGTGTCGGCTAA
CACGTCCGCGATCAAATTTGTAGTTGAGCTTTTTGGGCCTCATGGGCCTTCCGCTCACTGCCCGCTTTCC
AGTCGGGAAACCTGTCGTGCCAGCTGCATTAACATGGTCATAGCTGTTTCCTTGCGTATTGGGCGCTCTC
CGCTTCCTCGCTCACTGACTCGCTGCGCTCGGTCGTTCGGGTAAAGCCTGGGGTGCCTAATGAGCAAAAG
GCCAGCAAAAGGCCAGGAACCGTAAAAAGGCCGCGTTGCTGGCGTTTTTCCATAGGCTCCGCCCCCCTGA
CGAGCATCACAAAAATCGACGCTCAAGTCAGAGGTGGCGAAACCCGACAGGACTATAAAGATACCAGGCG
TTTCCCCCTGGAAGCTCCCTCGTGCGCTCTCCTGTTCCGACCCTGCCGCTTACCGGATACCTGTCCGCCT
TTCTCCCTTCGGGAAGCGTGGCGCTTTCTCATAGCTCACGCTGTAGGTATCTCAGTTCGGTGTAGGTCGT
TCGCTCCAAGCTGGGCTGTGTGCACGAACCCCCCGTTCAGCCCGACCGCTGCGCCTTATCCGGTAACTAT
CGTCTTGAGTCCAACCCGGTAAGACACGACTTATCGCCACTGGCAGCAGCCACTGGTAACAGGATTAGCA
GAGCGAGGTATGTAGGCGGTGCTACAGAGTTCTTGAAGTGGTGGCCTAACTACGGCTACACTAGAAGAAC
AGTATTTGGTATCTGCGCTCTGCTGAAGCCAGTTACCTTCGGAAAAAGAGTTGGTAGCTCTTGATCCGGC
AAACAAACCACCGCTGGTAGCGGTGGTTTTTTTGTTTGCAAGCAGCAGATTACGCGCAGAAAAAAAGGAT
CTCAAGAAGATCCTTTGATCTTTTCTACGGGGTCTGACGCTCAGTGGAACGAAAACTCACGTTAAGGGAT
TTTGGTCATGAGATTATCAAAAAGGATCTTCACCTAGATCCTTTTAAATTAAAAATGAAGTTTTAAATCA
ATCTAAAGTATATATGAGTAAACTTGGTCTGACAGTTACCAATGCTTAATCAGTGAGGCACCTATCTCAG
CGATCTGTCTATTTCGTTCATCCATAGTTGCCTGACTCCCCGTCGTGTAGATAACTACGATACGGGAGGG
CTTACCATCTGGCCCCAGTGCTGCAATGATACCGCGAGAACCACGCTCACCGGCTCCAGATTTATCAGCA
ATAAACCAGCCAGCCGGAAGGGCCGAGCGCAGAAGTGGTCCTGCAACTTTATCCGCCTCCATCCAGTCTA
TTAATTGTTGCCGGGAAGCTAGAGTAAGTAGTTCGCCAGTTAATAGTTTGCGCAACGTTGTTGCCATTGC
TACAGGCATCGTGGTGTCACGCTCGTCGTTTGGTATGGCTTCATTCAGCTCCGGTTCCCAACGATCAAGG
CGAGTTACATGATCCCCCATGTTGTGCAAAAAAGCGGTTAGCTCCTTCGGTCCTCCGATCGTTGTCAGAA
GTAAGTTGGCCGCAGTGTTATCACTCATGGTTATGGCAGCACTGCATAATTCTCTTACTGTCATGCCATC
CGTAAGATGCTTTTCTGTGACTGGTGAGTACTCAACCAAGTCATTCTGAGAATAGTGTATGCGGCGACCG
AGTTGCTCTTGCCCGGCGTCAATACGGGATAATACCGCGCCACATAGCAGAACTTTAAAAGTGCTCATCA
TTGGAAAACGTTCTTCGGGGCGAAAACTCTCAAGGATCTTACCGCTGTTGAGATCCAGTTCGATGTAACC
CACTCGTGCACCCAACTGATCTTCAGCATCTTTTACTTTCACCAGCGTTTCTGGGTGAGCAAAAACAGGA
AGGCAAAATGCCGCAAAAAAGGGAATAAGGGCGACACGGAAATGTTGAATACTCATACTCTTCCTTTTTC
AATATTATTGAAGCATTTATCAGGGTTATTGTCTCATGAGCGGATACATATTTGAATGTATTTAGAAAAA
TAAACAAATAGGGGTTCCGCGCACATTTCCCCGAAAAGTGCCACCTAAATTGTAAGCGTTAATATTTTGT
TAAAATTCGCGTTAAATTTTTGTTAAATCAGCTCATTTTTTAACCAATAGGCCGAAATCGGCAAAATCCC
TTATAAATCAAAAGAATAGACCGAGATAGGGTTGAGTGGCCGCTACAGGGCGCTCCCATTCGCCATTCAG
GCTGCGCAACTGTTGGGAAGGGCGTTTCGGTGCGGGCCTCTTCGCTATTACGCCAGCTGGCGAAAGGGGG
ATGTGCTGCAAGGCGATTAAGTTGGGTAACGCCAGGGTTTTCCCAGTCACGACGTTGTAAAACGACGGCC
AGTGAGCGCGACGTAATACGACTCACTATAGGGCGAATTGGCGGAAGGCCGTCAAGGCCGTGACGTTAAA
ACTATTAAGCCATCCAATCGACCGTTAGTCGAATCAGGACCGCTGGTGCGAGAAGCCGCGAAGTATGGCG
AATGCATCGTATAACGTGTGGAGTCCGCTCATTAGAGCGTCATGTTTAGACAAGAAAGCTACATATTTAA
TTGATCCCGATGATTTTATTGATAAATTGACCCTAACTCCATACACGGTATTCTACAATGGCGGGGTTTT
GGTCAAAATTTCCGGACTGCGATTGTACATGCTGTTAACGGCTCCGCCCACTATTAATGAAATTAAAAAT
TCCAATTTTAAAAAACGCAGCAAGAGAAACATTTGTATGAAAGAATGCGTAGAAGGAAAGAAAAATGTCG
TGGACATGCTGAACAACAAGATTAATATGCCTCCGTGTATAAAAAAAATATTGAACGATTTGAAAGAAAA
CAATGTACCGCGCGGCGGTATGTACAGGAAGAGGTTTATACTAAACTGTTACATTGCAAACGTGGTTTCG
TGTGCCAAGTGTGAAAACCGATGTTTAATCAAGGCTCTGACGCATTTCTACAACCACGACTCCAAGTGTG
TGGGTGAAGTCATGCATCTTTTAATCAAATCCCAAGATGTGTATAAACCACCAAACTGCCAAAAAATGAA
AACTGTGGACAAGCTCTGTCCGTTTGCTGGCAACTGCAAGGGTCTCAATCCTATTTGTAATTATTGAATA
ATAAAACAATTATAAATGCTAAATTTGTTTTTTATTAACGATACAAACCAAACGCAACAAGAACATTTGT
AGTATTATCTATAATTGAAAACGCGTAGTTATAATCGCTGAGGTAATATTTAAAATCATTTTCAAATGAT
TCACAGTTAATTTGCGACAATATAATTTTATTTTCACATAAACTAGACGCCTTGTCGTCTTCTTCTTCGT
ATTCCTTCTCTTTTTCATTTTTCTCCTCATAAAAATTAACATAGTTATTATCGTATCCATATATGTATCT
ATCGTATAGAGTAAATTTTTTGTTGTCATAAATATATATGTCTTTTTTAATGGGGTGTATAGTACCGCTG
CGCATAGTTTTTCTGTAATTTACAACAGTGCTATTTTCTGGTAGTTCTTCGGAGTGTGTTGCTTTAATTA
TTAAATTTATATAATCAATGAATTTGGGATCGTCGGTTTTGTACAATATGTTGCCGGCATAGTACGCAGC
TTCTTCTAGTTCAATTACACCATTTTTTAGCAGCACCGGATTAACATAACTTTCCAAAATGTTGTACGAA
CCGTTAAACAAAAACAGTTCACCTCCCTTTTCTATACTATTGTCTGCGAGCAGTTGTTTGTTGTTAAAAA
TAACAGCCATTGTAATGAGACGCACAAACTAATATCACAAGCTGCCACCATTTTGTTCGCCCAGGACTCT
AGCTATAGTTCTAGTGGTTGGCTACGTATACTCCGGAATATTAATAGATCATGGAGATAATTAAAATGAT
AACCATCTCGCAAATAAATAAGTATTTTACTGTTTTCGTAACAGTTTTGTAATAAAAAAACCTATAAAT
